Addgene plasmid #72065: Cntn1-Fc-His
Purpose: Expresses the extracellular region of the Contactin 1 protein (truncated immediately upstream of propeptide cleavage and GPI-attachement site), C-terminally fused to the Fc region of human IgG1 + 6X histidine tag.
Depositing lab: Woj Wojtowicz. Depositing organization: University of California, Berkeley. Publication: An extracellular biochemical screen reveals that FLRTs and Unc5s mediate neuronal subtype recognition in the retina. Visser JJ, Cheng Y, Perry SC, Chastain AB, Parsa B, Masri SS, Ray TA, Kay JN, Wojtowicz WM. Elife. 2015 Dec 3;4. pii: e08149. doi: 10.7554/eLife.08149. PubMed 26633812.
Backbone
  Vector backbone: pCMVi-SV40ori
  Vector type: Mammalian Expression
Growth in bacteria
  Bacterial resistance: Ampicillin, 100 μg/mL
  Growth temperature: 37°C
  Growth strain: DH5alpha
  Copy number: High Copy
Gene/Insert
  Gene/Insert name: Cntn1 (alt names: Contactin 1; CNTN; F3cam; NCBI gene ID 12805; Reference sequence NM_001159647.1)
  Species: M. musculus (mouse)
  Insert size (bp): 2991
  Entrez Gene: Cntn1 (a.k.a. CNTN, F3cam, usl)
  Promoter: CMV
  Tag / fusion protein: Fc-His (C terminal on backbone)
  Cloning method: Restriction Enzyme; 5′ cloning site NotI (not destroyed); 3′ cloning site SpeI (not destroyed)
  Sequencing primers: 5′ GTCAGAGGTAACTCCCGTTGC; 3′ ATCATGAGGGTGTCCTTG
Terms and licenses: Academic/Nonprofit Terms; Industry Terms: Not Available to Industry
How to cite: Cntn1-Fc-His was a gift from Woj Wojtowicz (Addgene plasmid # 72065 ; http://n2t.net/addgene:72065 ; RRID:Addgene_72065)
