[The description below was written by a language model from this plasmid's Addgene catalogue record and pLannotate feature annotations shown in this document.]
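Description:
Cntn1-Fc-His is a mammalian expression plasmid built on the pCMVi-SV40ori backbone for producing a secreted, soluble form of mouse Contactin 1. It is propagated in E. coli as a high-copy plasmid through a ColE1/pUC-type origin and selected with ampicillin via the β-lactamase gene. The annotation also picks up an f1 phage origin and short remnants of rop, bom and lacZα, which appear to be backbone leftovers rather than functional parts.

The expression cassette is driven by the human cytomegalovirus immediate-early enhancer and promoter followed by CMV intron A, an arrangement generally used to boost transcript levels in mammalian cells. Downstream, cloned between retained NotI and SpeI sites, is a roughly 3 kb Cntn1 insert encoding the extracellular region of the protein, truncated just upstream of the propeptide cleavage and GPI-attachment site, so the product is not tethered to the membrane. This ectodomain is fused in frame at its C terminus to the Fc region of human IgG1 and a 6X histidine tag supplied by the backbone, and the transcript ends at an SV40 polyadenylation signal. The His tag itself is not separately annotated in the feature table. An SV40 enhancer/early promoter region, which includes the SV40 origin implied by the backbone name, lies elsewhere on the plasmid and would permit episomal amplification in cells expressing large T antigen.

The Fc portion normally dimerises the fusion and allows capture or detection with Fc-binding reagents, while the His tag offers metal-affinity purification. The associated publication indicates use in an extracellular biochemical screen for binding interactions among neuronal cell-surface recognition proteins in the retina.
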