Features (pLannotate 1.2.2; 14 found; start..end, strand, type, name):
     25..408     +  enhancer       CMV enhancer: human cytomegalovirus immediate early enhancer
    410..609     +  promoter       CMV promoter: human cytomegalovirus (CMV) immediate early promoter
    748..1573    +  intron         CMV intron A: human cytomegalovirus intron A (Chapman et al., 1991)
   1610..4606    +  CDS            Cntn1: CNTN1_MOUSE - Experimental evidence at protein level: Swiss-Prot protein existence level 1. Contactins mediate cell surface interactions during nervous system development. Involved in the formation of paranodal axo-glial junctions in myelinated peripheral nerves and in the signaling between axons and myelinating glial cells via its association with CNTNAP1. Participates in oligodendrocytes generation by acting as a ligand of NOTCH1. Its association with NOTCH1 promotes NOTCH1 activation through the released notch intracellular domain (NICD) and subsequent translocation to the nucleus. Interact
   4586..5287    +  CDS            IGHG1 (fragment): IGHG1_HUMAN - Experimental evidence at protein level: Swiss-Prot protein existence level 1. Constant region of immunoglobulin heavy chains. Immunoglobulins, also known as antibodies, are membrane-bound or secreted glycoproteins produced by B lymphocytes. In the recognition phase of humoral immunity, the membrane-bound immunoglobulins serve as receptors which, upon binding of a specific antigen, trigger the clonal expansion and differentiation of B lymphocytes into immunoglobulins- secreting plasma cells. Secreted immunoglobulins mediate the effector phase of humoral immunity, which results in
   5337..5458    +  polyA_signal   SV40 poly(A) signal: SV40 polyadenylation signal
   5667..6255    -  rep_origin     ori: high-copy-number ColE1/pMB1/pBR322/pUC origin of replication
   6426..7286    -  CDS            AmpR: β-lactamase; bla; confers resistance to ampicillin, carbenicillin, and related antibiotics
   7287..7391    -  promoter       AmpR promoter: bla
   7486..7521    +  CDS            rop (fragment): Rop protein, which maintains plasmids at low copy number; rop
   7544..7874    +  promoter       SV40 promoter: SV40 enhancer and early promoter
   7997..8096    +  misc_feature   bom (fragment): basis of mobility region from pBR322
   8124..8552    -  rep_origin     f1 ori (sequence partly withheld): f1 bacteriophage origin of replication; arrow indicates direction of (+) strand synthesis
   8556..8713    -  CDS            lacZα (fragment): LacZα fragment of β-galactosidase; lacZ fragment
>Addgene plasmid #72065 | Cntn1-Fc-His | depositor full sequence | sequence record 137378 | Full sequence
GTCGAGGTCTCGACGGTATCGATTGACATTGATTATTGACTAGCTAGTTATTAATAGTAATCAATTACGG
GGTCATTAGTTCATAGCCCATATATGGAGTTCCGCGTTACATAACTTACGGTAAATGGCCCGCCTGGCTG
ACCGCCCAACGACCCCCGCCCATTGACGTCAATAATGACGTATGTTCCCATAGTAACGCCAATAGGGACT
TTCCATTGACGTCAATGGGTGGAGTATTTACGGTAAACTGCCCACTTGGCAGTACATCAAGTGTATCATA
TGCCAAGTCCGCCCCCTATTGACGTCAATGACGGTAAATGGCCCGCCTGGCATTATGCCCAGTACATGAC
CTTACGGGACTTTCCTACTTGGCAGTACATCTACGTATTAGTCATCGCTATTACCATGGTGATGCGGTTT
TGGCAGTACACCAATGGGCGTGGATAGCGGTTTGACTCACGGGGATTTCCAAGTCTCCACCCCATTGACG
TCAATGGGAGTTTGTTTTGGCACCAAAATCAACGGGACTTTCCAAAATGTCGTAATAACCCCGCCCCGTT
GACGCAAATGGGCGGTAGGCGTGTACGGTGGGAGGTCTATATAAGCAGAGCTCGTTTAGTGAACCGTCAG
ATCGCCTGGAGACGCCATCCACGCTGTTTTGACCTCCATAGAAGACACCGGGACCGATCCAGCCTCCGCG
GCCGGGAACGGTGCATTGGAACGCGGATTCCCCGTGCCAAGAGTGACGTAAGTACCGCCTATAGACTCTA
TAGGCACACCCCTTTGGCTCTTATGCATGCTATACTGTTTTTGGCTTGGGGCCTATACACCCCCGCTTCC
ATATGCTATAGGTGATGGTATAGCTTAGCCTATAGGTGTGGGTTATTGACCATTATTGACCACTCCCCTA
TTGGTGACGATACTTTCCATTACTAATCCATAACATGGCTCTTTGCCACAACTATCTCTATTGGCTATAT
GCCAATACTCTGTCCTTCAGAGACTGACACGGACTCTGTATTTTTACAGGATGGGGTCCCATTTATTATT
TACAAATTCACATATACAACAACGCCGTCCCCCGTGCCCGCAGTTTTTATTAAACATAGCGTGGGATCTC
CACGCGAATCTCGGGTACGTGTTCCGGACATGGGCTCTTCTCCGGTAGCGGCGGAGCTTCCACATCCGAG
CCCTGGTCCCATGCCTCCAGCGGCTCATGGTCGCTCGGCAGCTCCTTGCTCCTAACAGTGGAGGCCAGAC
TTAGGCACAGCACAATGCCCACCACCACCAGTGTGCCGCACAAGGCCGTGGCGGTAGGGTATGTGTCTGA
AAATGAGCTCGGAGATTGGGCTCGCACCGCTGACGCAGATGGAAGACTTAAGGCAGCGGCAGAAGAAGAT
GCAGGCAGCTGAGTTGTTGTATTCTGATAAGAGTCAGAGGTAACTCCCGTTGCGGTGCTGTTAACGGTGG
AGGGCAGTGTAGTCTGAGCAGTACTCGTTGCTGCCGCGCGCGCCACCAGACATAATAGCTGACAGACTAA
CAGACTGTTCCTTTCCATGGGTCTTTTCTGCAGAAGCTTGAATTCTCGAGGATCCGCGGCCGCGCCACCA
TGAAAATGCCATTGCTGGTCAGCCATCTCCTGCTAATCTCCTTAACATCTTGTCTAGGAGACTTTACCTG
GCACAGAAGATATGGTCATGGAGTGTCTGAGGAGGACAAAGGATTTGGGCCCATTTTTGAAGAGCAGCCA
ATCAATACCATTTACCCAGAAGAGTCACTGGAAGGAAAAGTGTCACTCAACTGCCGGGCACGCGCCAGCC
CATTTCCAGTTTACAAATGGAGAATGAATAACGGGGACGTGGACCTGACAAACGATCGGTACAGTATGGT
CGGAGGAAACCTTGTTATCAACAACCCGGACAAACAGAAAGACGCTGGGGTGTACTACTGCCTGGCATCC
AACAACTACGGAATGGTCAGGAGCACGGAGGCAACTCTGAGCTTCGGGTATCTCGACCCCTTTCCTCCCG
AGGAGCGTCCGGAAGTGAAGGTGAAGGAAGGGAAGGGCATGGTGCTTCTCTGTGATCCTCCCTACCACTT
CCCAGATGATCTTAGCTACCGCTGGCTTCTGAATGAATTTCCTGTATTTATCACCATGGATAAGCGAAGA
TTTGTGTCTCAGACCAACGGCAATCTCTATATCGCAAATGTCGAGTCTTCTGACAGAGGCAACTACTCCT
GCTTTGTGTCCAGTCCTTCTATTACAAAGAGTGTGTTCAGCAAGTTTATTCCCCTCATTCCGATTCCTGA
ACGAACAACAAAGCCATATCCTGCTGATATTGTGGTGCAGTTCAAGGACATATACACCATGATGGGCCAA
AATGTGACTTTAGAGTGTTTCGCTCTAGGGAACCCTGTTCCTGATATCCGGTGGCGGAAGGTGCTAGAAC
CAATGCCCAGCACTGCTGAGATAAGCACGTCAGGGGCTGTCCTCAAGATCTTCAACATCCAGCTAGAAGA
TGAAGGCCTCTACGAGTGTGAGGCTGAGAACATCCGGGGAAAGGACAAGCACCAGGCAAGAATCTATGTT
CAAGCGTTTCCTGAGTGGGTAGAGCATATCAATGACACTGAGGTGGACATAGGCAGTGACCTCTACTGGC
CTTGCATAGCCACAGGGAAGCCCATTCCTACCATCAGGTGGCTGAAAAATGGATACTCGTATCACAAAGG
GGAACTGAGACTGTATGATGTGACTTTTGAAAATGCCGGGATGTACCAGTGCATAGCAGAAAACGCGTAT
GGGTCCATTTATGCCAACGCTGAGCTCAAGATCCTGGCTTTAGCTCCAACTTTTGAAATGAATCCTATGA
AGAAAAAGATCTTGGCTGCGAAAGGTGGAAGGGTTATCATTGAATGTAAACCCAAGGCCGCACCAAAACC
CAAGTTTTCATGGAGCAAAGGGACGGAGTGGCTCGTTAACAGCAGCAGAATACTCATATGGGAAGATGGT
AGCTTGGAAATCAATAATATTACAAGAAATGATGGTGGAATCTATACATGCTTTGCAGAAAATAACAGAG
GAAAAGCTAATAGCACTGGGACTCTGGTGATCACAAATCCCACACGAATTATTTTGGCCCCAATCAATGC
TGACATCACTGTTGGGGAAAATGCCACCATGCAGTGTGCTGCGTCTTTCGATCCTGCCTTGGACCTCACG
TTTGTGTGGTCCTTCAATGGCTACGTGATTGACTTTAACAAGGAAATTACGCATATCCATTACCAGAGGA
ATTTTATGCTCGACGCCAATGGGGAACTGCTCATCCGAAATGCGCAGCTGAAACACGCAGGCCGGTACAC
GTGCACGGCGCAGACAATCGTGGACAATTCCTCGGCTTCCGCTGACCTTGTCGTTCGAGGCCCCCCAGGT
CCCCCAGGAGGCCTGAGAATAGAAGACATCAGAGCTACCTCTGTGGCACTGACTTGGAGCCGTGGTTCCG
ACAATCACAGCCCTATCTCTAAATACACGATCCAGACCAAGACGATTCTCTCAGATGACTGGAAAGATGC
GAAGACAGATCCCCCAATCATTGAAGGAAACATGGAGTCAGCAAAAGCAGTGGATTTGATCCCTTGGATG
GAGTATGAATTTCGAGTGGTGGCGACCAATACTTTAGGGACAGGAGAGCCCAGCATACCCTCAAACAGGA
TCAAAACAGACGGTGCTGCACCAAATGTGGCTCCCTCAGATGTAGGCGGTGGGGGCGGAACCAACAGAGA
GCTGACAATAACGTGGGCGCCTTTGTCGAGAGAGTACCATTACGGTAACAATTTTGGTTACATAGTGGCG
TTTAAGCCATTTGATGGAGAAGAGTGGAAGAAAGTGACTGTGACTAACCCAGACACTGGCCGCTACGTCC
ACAAAGATGAGACCATGACCCCCTCCACCGCGTTTCAAGTCAAAGTGAAAGCCTTCAACAATAAAGGAGA
TGGGCCCTACAGCCTCGTAGCTGTCATCAACTCTGCACAAGATGCTCCCAGTGAAGCCCCCACAGAGGTA
GGGGTCAAAGTGTTATCATCCTCTGAGATATCTGTCCATTGGAAGCATGTGTTAGAGAAAATTGTGGAAA
GCTATCAGATTCGGTACTGGGCTGGGCATGACAAAGAAGCAGCCGCACACAGAGTTCAGGTCACCAGCCA
GGAGTACTCAGCCAGACTGGAGAACCTTCTTCCCGACACCCAGTACTTCATTGAAGTGGGAGCCTGCAAC
AGTGCCGGATGCGGACCTTCCAGTGATGTGATCGAGACCTTCACCAGAAAAGCCCCTCCTAGCCAACCAC
CAAGGATCATCAGTTCGGTGAGATCTGGCTCACGATATATAATCACATGGGATCACGTTGTGGCACTATC
CAATGAATCTACTGTGACAGGCTACAAGATACTCTATAGACCGGATGGCCAACATGACGGCAAGCTGTTC
TCAACCCATAAACACTCCATAGAAGTCCCCATCCCCAGAGACGGAGAGTATGTTGTCGAGGTTCGAGCAC
ACAGCGACGGGGGAGACGGAGTCGTGTCTCAAGTCAAAATTTCAGGCGTGACTAGTGACAAAACTCACAC
ATGCCCACCGTGCCCAGCACCTGAACTCCTGGGGGGACCGTCAGTCTTCCTCTTCCCCCCAAAACCCAAG
GACACCCTCATGATCTCCCGGACCCCTGAGGTCACATGCGTGGTGGTGGACGTGAGCCACGAAGACCCTG
AGGTCAAGTTCAACTGGTACGTGGACGGCGTGGAGGTGCATAATGCCAAGACAAAGCCGCGGGAGGAGCA
GTACAACAGCACGTACCGTGTGGTCAGCGTCCTCACCGTCCTGCACCAGGACTGGCTGAATGGCAAGGAG
TACAAGTGCAAGGTCTCCAACAAAGCCCTCCCAGCCCCCATCGAGAAAACCATCTCCAAAGCCAAAGGGC
AGCCCCGAGAACCACAGGTGTATACCCTGCCCCCATCCCGGGATGAGCTGACCAAGAACCAGGTCAGCCT
GACCTGCCTGGTCAAAGGCTTCTATCCCAGCGACATCGCCGTGGAGTGGGAGAGCAATGGGCAGCCGGAG
AACAACTACAAGACCACGCCTCCCGTGCTGGACTCCGACGGCTCCTTCTTCCTCTACAGCAAGCTCACCG
TGGACAAGAGCAGGTGGCAGCAGGGGAACGTCTTCTCATGCTCCGTGATGCATGAGGCTCTGCACAACCA
CTACACGCAGAAGAGCCTCTCCCTGTCTCCGGGTAAAGGCGGCCATCATCACCATCACCATTAATCTAGA
GATCTTATTAAAGCAGAACTTGTTTATTGCAGCTTATAATGGTTACAAATAAAGCAATAGCATCACAAAT
TTCACAAATAAAGCATTTTTTTCACTGCATTCTAGTTGTGGTTTGTCCAAACTCATCAATGTATCTTATC
ATGTCTGGTCGACTCTAGCTAGACTCTTCCGCTTCCTCGCTCACTGACTCGCTGCGCTCGGTCGTTCGGC
TGCGGCGAGCGGTATCAGCTCACTCAAAGGCGGTAATACGGTTATCCACAGAATCAGGGGATAACGCAGG
AAAGAACATGTGAGCAAAAGGCCAGCAAAAGGCCAGGAACCGTAAAAAGGCCGCGTTGCTGGCGTTTTTC
CATAGGCTCCGCCCCCCTGACGAGCATCACAAAAATCGACGCTCAAGTCAGAGGTGGCGAAACCCGACAG
GACTATAAAGATACCAGGCGTTTCCCCCTGGAAGCTCCCTCGTGCGCTCTCCTGTTCCGACCCTGCCGCT
TACCGGATACCTGTCCGCCTTTCTCCCTTCGGGAAGCGTGGCGCTTTCTCATAGCTCACGCTGTAGGTAT
CTCAGTTCGGTGTAGGTCGTTCGCTCCAAGCTGGGCTGTGTGCACGAACCCCCCGTTCAGCCCGACCGCT
GCGCCTTATCCGGTAACTATCGTCTTGAGTCCAACCCGGTAAGACACGACTTATCGCCACTGGCAGCAGC
CACTGGTAACAGGATTAGCAGAGCGAGGTATGTAGGCGGTGCTACAGAGTTCTTGAAGTGGTGGCCTAAC
TACGGCTACACTAGAAGAACAGTATTTGGTATCTGCGCTCTGCTGAAGCCAGTTACCTTCGGAAAAAGAG
TTGGTAGCTCTTGATCCGGCAAACAAACCACCGCTGGTAGCGGTGGTTTTTTTGTTTGCAAGCAGCAGAT
TACGCGCAGAAAAAAAGGATCTCAAGAAGATCCTTTGATCTTTTCTACGGGGTCTGACGCTCAGTGGAAC
GAAAACTCACGTTAAGGGATTTTGGTCATGAGATTATCAAAAAGGATCTTCACCTAGATCCTTTTAAATT
AAAAATGAAGTTTTAAATCAATCTAAAGTATATATGAGTAAACTTGGTCTGACAGTTACCAATGCTTAAT
CAGTGAGGCACCTATCTCAGCGATCTGTCTATTTCGTTCATCCATAGTTGCCTGACTCCCCGTCGTGTAG
ATAACTACGATACGGGAGGGCTTACCATCTGGCCCCAGTGCTGCAATGATACCGCGAGACCCACGCTCAC
CGGCTCCAGATTTATCAGCAATAAACCAGCCAGCCGGAAGGGCCGAGCGCAGAAGTGGTCCTGCAACTTT
ATCCGCCTCCATCCAGTCTATTAATTGTTGCCGGGAAGCTAGAGTAAGTAGTTCGCCAGTTAATAGTTTG
CGCAACGTTGTTGCCATTGCTACAGGCATCGTGGTGTCACGCTCGTCGTTTGGTATGGCTTCATTCAGCT
CCGGTTCCCAACGATCAAGGCGAGTTACATGATCCCCCATGTTGTGCAAAAAAGCGGTTAGCTCCTTCGG
TCCTCCGATCGTTGTCAGAAGTAAGTTGGCCGCAGTGTTATCACTCATGGTTATGGCAGCACTGCATAAT
TCTCTTACTGTCATGCCATCCGTAAGATGCTTTTCTGTGACTGGTGAGTACTCAACCAAGTCATTCTGAG
AATAGTGTATGCGGCGACCGAGTTGCTCTTGCCCGGCGTCAATACGGGATAATACCGCGCCACATAGCAG
AACTTTAAAAGTGCTCATCATTGGAAAACGTTCTTCGGGGCGAAAACTCTCAAGGATCTTACCGCTGTTG
AGATCCAGTTCGATGTAACCCACTCGTGCACCCAACTGATCTTCAGCATCTTTTACTTTCACCAGCGTTT
CTGGGTGAGCAAAAACAGGAAGGCAAAATGCCGCAAAAAAGGGAATAAGGGCGACACGGAAATGTTGAAT
ACTCATACTCTTCCTTTTTCAATATTATTGAAGCATTTATCAGGGTTATTGTCTCATGAGCGGATACATA
TTTGAATGTATTTAGAAAAATAAACAAATAGGGGTTCCGCGCACATTTCCCCGAAAAGTGCCACCTGACG
TCTAAGAAACCATTATTATCATGACATTAACCTATAAAAATAGGCGTATCACGAGGCCCTTTCGTCTCGC
GCGTTTCGGTGATGACGGTGAAAACCTCTGACACATGCAGCTCCCGGAGGAATGTGTGTCAGTTAGGGTG
TGGAAAGTCCCCAGGCTCCCCAGGCAGGCAGAAGTATGCAAAGCATGCATCTCAATTAGTCAGCAACCAG
GTGTGGAAAGTCCCCAGGCTCCCCAGCAGGCAGAAGTATGCAAAGCATGCATCTCAATTAGTCAGCAACC
ATAGTCCCGCCCCTAACTCCGCCCATCCCGCCCCTAACTCCGCCCAGTTCCGCCCATTCTCCGCCCCATG
GCTGACTAATTTTTTTTATTTATGCAGAGGCCGAGGCCGCCTCTGCCTCTGAGCTATTCCAGAAGTAGTG
AGGAGGCTTTTTTGGAGGCCTAGGCTTTTGCAAAAAGCTCCCGGGAGCTTGTATATCCATTTTCGTCCCG
GAGACGGTCACAGCTTGTCTGTAAGCGGATGCCGGGAGCAGACAAGCCCGTCAGGGCGCGTCAGCGGGTG
TTGGCGGGTGTCGGGGCTGGCTTAACTATGCGGCATCAGAGCAGATTGTACTGAGAGTGCACCATATGCG
GTGTGAAATACCGCACAGATGCGTAAGGAGAAAATACCGCATCAGGAAATTGTAAGCGTTAATATTTTGT
TAAAATTCGCGTTAAATTTTTGTTAAATCAGCTCATTTTTTAACCAATAGGCCGAAATCGGCAAAATCCC
TTATAAATCAAAAGAATAGACCGAGATAGGGT
[37 nt withheld, positions 8223-8259]
AAAGAACGTGGACTCCAACGTCAAAGG
[49 nt withheld, positions 8287-8335]
T
[91 nt withheld, positions 8337-8427]
G
[124 nt withheld, positions 8429-8552]
CCATTCGCCATTCAGGCTGCGCAACTGTTGGGAAGGGCGATCGGTGCGGGCCTCTTCGCTATTACGCCAG
CTGGCGAAAGGGGGATGTGCTGCAAGGCGATTAAGTTGGGTAACGCCAGGGTTTTCCCAGTCACGACGTT
GTAAAACGACGGCCAGTGAATT
