>Addgene plasmid #72065 | Cntn1-Fc-His | addgene partial sequence | sequence record 137375 | pMRB101-F 5'-aagatgcaggcagctgagtt-3'
ACGGTGGAGGGCAGTGTAGTCTGAGCAGTACTCGTTGCTGCCGCGCGCGCCACCAGACATAATAGCTGAC
AGACTAACAGACTGTTCCTTTCCATGGGTCTTTTCTGCAGAAGCTTGAATTCTCGAGGATCCGCGGCCGC
GCCACCATGAAAATGCCATTGCTGGTCAGCCATCTCCTGCTAATCTCCTTAACATCTTGTCTAGGAGACT
TTACCTGGCACAGAAGATATGGTCATGGAGTGTCTGAGGAGGACAAAGGATTTGGGCCCATTTTTGAAGA
GCAGCCAATCAATACCATTTACCCAGAAGAGTCACTGGAAGGAAAAGTGTCACTCAACTGCCGGGCACGC
GCCAGCCCATTTCCAGTTTACAAATGGAGAATGAATAACGGGGACGTGGACCTGACAAACGATCGGTACA
GTATGGTCGGAGGAAACCTTGTTATCAACAACCCGGACAAACAGA
