>Addgene plasmid #72065 | Cntn1-Fc-His | addgene partial sequence | sequence record 137377 | SV40pA-R 5'-GAAATTTGTGATGCTATTGC-3'
ATAAGATCTCTAGATTAATGGTGATGGTGATGATGGCCGCCTTTACCCGGAGACAGGGAGAGGCTCTTCT
GCGTGTAGTGGTTGTGCAGAGCCTCATGCATCACGGAGCATGAGAAGACGTTCCCCTGCTGCCACCTGCT
CTTGTCCACGGTGAGCTTGCTGTAGAGGAAGAAGGAGCCGTCGGAGTCCAGCACGGGAGGCGTGGTCTTG
TAGTTGTTCTCCGGCTGCCCATTGCTCTCCCACTCCACGGCGATGTCGCTGGGATAGAAGCCTTTGACCA
GGCAGGTCAGGCTGACCTGGTTCTTGGTCAGCTCATCCCGGGATGGGGGCAGGGTATACACCTGTGGTTC
TCGGGGCTGCCCTTTGGCTTTGGAGATGGTTTTCTCGATGGGGGCTGGGAGGGCTTTGTTGGAGACCTTG
CACTTGTACTCCTTGCCATTCAGCCAGTCCTGGTGCAGGACGGTGAGGACGCTGACCACACGGTACGTGC
TGTTGTACTGCTCCTCCCGCGGCTTTGTCTTGGCATTATGCACCTCCACGCCGTCCACGTACCAGTTGAA
CTTGACCTCAGGGTCTTCGTGGCTCACGTCCACCACCACGCATGTGACCTCAGGGGTCCGGGAGATCATG
AGGGTGTCCTTGGGTTTTGGGGGGAAGAGGAAGACTGACGGTCCCCCCAGGAGTTCAGGTGCTGGGCACG
GTGGGCATGTGTGAGTTTTGTCACTAGTCACGCCTGAAATTTTGACTTGAGACACGACTCCGTCTCCCCC
GTCGCTGTGTGCTCGAACCTCGACAACATACTCTCCGTCTCTGG
